Addgene plasmid #63111: Frt-V5-hspB10
Purpose: Expression of HSPB10 (small HSP) tagged with V5 in mammalian cells
Depositing lab: Harm Kampinga. Depositing organization: University Medical Center Groningen. Publication: HSPB7 is the most potent polyQ aggregation suppressor within the HSPB family of molecular chaperones. Vos MJ, Zijlstra MP, Kanon B, van Waarde-Verhagen MA, Brunt ER, Oosterveld-Hut HM, Carra S, Sibon OC, Kampinga HH. Hum Mol Genet. 2010 Dec 1;19(23):4677-93. doi: 10.1093/hmg/ddq398. Epub 2010 Sep 15. PubMed 20843828.
Backbone
  Vector backbone: pCMV
  Modifications to backbone: FRT is N-term on HygroB
  Vector type: Mammalian Expression
Growth in bacteria
  Bacterial resistance: Ampicillin, 100 μg/mL
  Growth temperature: 37°C
  Growth strain: DH5alpha
  Copy number: Unknown
Gene/Insert
  Gene/Insert name: hspb10
  Species: H. sapiens (human)
  Entrez Gene: ODF1 (a.k.a. CT133, HSPB10, ODF, ODF2, ODF27, ODFP, ODFPG, ODFPGA, ODFPGB, RT7, SODF)
  Promoter: CMV
  Tag / fusion protein: V5 (N terminal on insert)
  Cloning method: Unknown
  Sequencing primers: 5′ CMV-F; 3′ BGH-rev
Terms and licenses: Academic/Nonprofit Terms; Industry Terms: Not Available to Industry
How to cite: Frt-V5-hspB10 was a gift from Harm Kampinga (Addgene plasmid # 63111 ; http://n2t.net/addgene:63111 ; RRID:Addgene_63111)
