[The description below was written by a language model from this plasmid's Addgene catalogue record and pLannotate feature annotations shown in this document.]
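Description:
Frt-V5-hspB10 is a 5,955-bp mammalian expression plasmid, catalogued on a pCMV backbone, that drives production of human HSPB10 (the small heat shock protein family member encoded by ODF1, a component of the outer dense fibres of the sperm tail) carrying an N-terminal V5 epitope tag. It is propagated in E. coli through a high-copy ColE1/pUC-type origin and selected with ampicillin via the β-lactamase gene under its own promoter. Small annotated remnants (bom, f1 ori, lac promoter/operator, lacI and ble fragments) appear to be backbone carry-over rather than functional parts.

The expression cassette consists of the CMV immediate-early enhancer and promoter, followed by the V5 tag, the ODF1 coding sequence and a bovine growth hormone polyadenylation signal. Immediately downstream of the CMV promoter the annotation picks up two short tet operator-containing fragments. This suggests a tetracycline-repressible CMV/TetO arrangement in which expression would be held off in cells making Tet repressor, although the catalogue entry lists the promoter only as CMV and does not mention inducibility. A second unit places an FRT site directly in front of the hygromycin resistance coding sequence, followed by an SV40 polyadenylation signal. No complete promoter is annotated upstream, only a very short SV40 promoter fragment. This layout is typical of FLP-mediated integration vectors, where recombination into a genomic FRT landing site supplies the promoter and start codon, so that hygromycin resistance marks correct single-copy integrants.

The stated purpose is expression of V5-tagged HSPB10 in mammalian cells, with the tag permitting detection or immunoprecipitation. The associated study compared HSPB family chaperones as suppressors of polyglutamine aggregation.
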