Features (pLannotate 1.2.2; 22 found; start..end, strand, type, name):
     28..80      -  misc_feature   bom (fragment): basis of mobility region from pBR322
    235..614     +  enhancer       CMV enhancer: human cytomegalovirus immediate early enhancer
    615..818     +  promoter       CMV promoter: human cytomegalovirus (CMV) immediate early promoter
    820..839     +  promoter       PLtetO-1 promoter (fragment): modified phage lambda PL promoter with tet operator sites (Lutz and Bujard, 1997)
    841..860     +  promoter       PLtetO-1 promoter (fragment): modified phage lambda PL promoter with tet operator sites (Lutz and Bujard, 1997)
    868..901     +  promoter       TRE3GV promoter (fragment): 3rd-generation Tet-responsive promoter that can be activated by binding of Tet-On® 3G, optimized for retroviral and lentiviral vectors
    996..1037    +  CDS            V5 tag: epitope tag from simian virus 5
   1059..1808    +  CDS            ODF1: ODFP1_HUMAN - Also known as HSPB10, ODFP. Experimental evidence at protein level: Swiss-Prot protein existence level 1. Component of the outer dense fibers (ODF) of spermatozoa. ODF are filamentous structures located on the outside of the axoneme in the midpiece and principal piece of the mammalian sperm tail and may help to maintain the passive elastic structures and elastic recoil of the sperm tail. From Homo sapiens (Human).
   1913..2137    +  polyA_signal   bGH poly(A) signal: bovine growth hormone polyadenylation signal
   2141..2162    +  promoter       SV40 promoter (fragment): SV40 enhancer and early promoter
   2183..2416    +  rep_origin     f1 ori (fragment) (sequence partly withheld): f1 bacteriophage origin of replication; arrow indicates direction of (+) strand synthesis
   2421..2468    +  protein_bind   FRT: FLP-mediated recombination occurs in the 8-bp core sequence TCTAGAAA (Turan and Bode, 2011). FLP recombinase from the Saccharomyces cerevisiae 2μ plasmid
   2476..3498    +  CDS            HygR: aminoglycoside phosphotransferase from E. coli; aph(4)-Ia; confers resistance to hygromycin
   3508..3633    +  CDS            ble (fragment): BLE_KLEPN - Experimental evidence at protein level: Swiss-Prot protein existence level 1. Binding protein with a strong affinity to the bleomycin family of antibiotics. Binds to CL990; an antimitotic-antibiotic compound. From Klebsiella pneumoniae.
   3628..3749    +  polyA_signal   SV40 poly(A) signal: SV40 polyadenylation signal
   3822..3838    -  protein_bind   lac operator: The lac repressor binds to the lac operator to inhibit transcription in E. coli. This inhibition can be relieved by adding lactose or isopropyl-β-D-thiogalactopyranoside (IPTG). lac repressor encoded by lacI
   3846..3876    -  promoter       lac promoter: promoter for the E. coli lac operon
   3891..3912    -  protein_bind   CAP binding site: CAP binding activates transcription in the presence of cAMP. E. coli catabolite activator protein
   3925..4017    -  CDS            lacI (fragment): lac repressor; lacI; The lac repressor binds to the lac operator to inhibit transcription in E. coli. This inhibition can be relieved by adding lactose or isopropyl-β-D-thiogalactopyranoside (IPTG).
   4200..4788    -  rep_origin     ori: high-copy-number ColE1/pMB1/pBR322/pUC origin of replication
   4959..5819    -  CDS            AmpR: β-lactamase; bla; confers resistance to ampicillin, carbenicillin, and related antibiotics
   5820..5924    -  promoter       AmpR promoter: bla
>Addgene plasmid #63111 | Frt-V5-hspB10 | depositor full sequence | sequence record 104517 | Full Sequence
GACGGATCGGGAGATCTCCCGATCCCCTATGGTGCACTCTCAGTACAATCTGCTCTGATGCCGCATAGTT
AAGCCAGTATCTGCTCCCTGCTTGTGTGTTGGAGGTCGCTGAGTAGTGCGCGAGCAAAATTTAAGCTACA
ACAAGGCAAGGCTTGACCGACAATTGCATGAAGAATCTGCTTAGGGTTAGGCGTTTTGCGCTGCTTCGCG
ATGTACGGGCCAGATATACGCGTTGACATTGATTATTGACTAGTTATTAATAGTAATCAATTACGGGGTC
ATTAGTTCATAGCCCATATATGGAGTTCCGCGTTACATAACTTACGGTAAATGGCCCGCCTGGCTGACCG
CCCAACGACCCCCGCCCATTGACGTCAATAATGACGTATGTTCCCATAGTAACGCCAATAGGGACTTTCC
ATTGACGTCAATGGGTGGAGTATTTACGGTAAACTGCCCACTTGGCAGTACATCAAGTGTATCATATGCC
AAGTACGCCCCCTATTGACGTCAATGACGGTAAATGGCCCGCCTGGCATTATGCCCAGTACATGACCTTA
TGGGACTTTCCTACTTGGCAGTACATCTACGTATTAGTCATCGCTATTACCATGGTGATGCGGTTTTGGC
AGTACATCAATGGGCGTGGATAGCGGTTTGACTCACGGGGATTTCCAAGTCTCCACCCCATTGACGTCAA
TGGGAGTTTGTTTTGGCACCAAAATCAACGGGACTTTCCAAAATGTCGTAACAACTCCGCCCCATTGACG
CAAATGGGCGGTAGGCGTGTACGGTGGGAGGTCTATATAAGCAGAGCTCTCCCTATCAGTGATAGAGATC
TCCCTATCAGTGATAGAGATCGTCGACGAGCTCGTTTAGTGAACCGTCAGATCGCCTGGAGACGCCATCC
ACGCTGTTTTGACCTCCATAGAAGACACCGGGACCGATCCAGCCTCCGGACTCTAGCGTTTAAACTTAAG
CTTGAATTCACCATGGGTAAGCCTATCCCTAACCCTCTCCTCGGTCTCGATTCTACGGGATCCAAAACCT
CGAGAACCATGGCTGCACTGAGTTGTCTCTTGGACAGTGTCAGAAGGGACATAAAGAAGGTGGACAGAGA
ACTAAGGCAACTGAGATGCATCGACGAATTTAGCACACGGTGCCTGTGCGACTTGTATATGCACCCCTAT
TGCTGCTGTGACTTGCACCCATATCCGTACTGCTTGTGCTATTCCAAGCGATCACGCTCTTGCGGCCTGT
GTGATCTCTACCCATGTTGCCTGTGTGATTATAAGCTTTACTGTCTGCGACCATCTCTCAGAAGTTTGGA
GAGGAAAGCCATCAGAGCCATAGAAGATGAGAAGCGAGAGCTTGCCAAACTGAGAAGAACAACAAATAGA
ATTCTGGCTTCCTCCTGCTGTAGCAGTAACATTTTAGGATCGGTGAATGTATGCGGTTTTGAACCCGATC
AAGTCAAAGTTCGAGTGAAGGATGGAAAGGTATGTGTGTCGGCTGAGCGGGAGAACAGGTACGACTGCCT
TGGATCGAAAAAGTACAGCTACATGAACATCTGCAAAGAGTTCAGCTTGCCGCCCTGTGTGGATGAGAAG
GATGTAACATACTCCTATGGGCTCGGCAGCTGTGTCAAGATCGAGTCTCCTTGCTACCCTTGCACTTCTC
CTTGCAGCCCGTGCAGCCCGTGCAACCCCTGCAACCCCTGCAGCCCCTGCAACCCGTGCAGCCCATATGA
TCCTTGCAACCCGTGTTATCCCTGTGGAAGCCGATTTTCCTGTAGGAAGATGATTTTGTAAAGTGCGCAT
AGGAACCCATTACTTAATAGAAGTCAGTTACTCCAGCCAACGCGCCAAAATCGAGTCTAGAGGGCCCGTT
TAAACCCGCTGATCAGCCTCGACTGTGCCTTCTAGTTGCCAGCCATCTGTTGTTTGCCCCTCCCCCGTGC
CTTCCTTGACCCTGGAAGGTGCCACTCCCACTGTCCTTTCCTAATAAAATGAGGAAATTGCATCGCATTG
TCTGAGTAGGTGTCATTCTATTCTGGGGGGTGGGGTGGGGCAGGACAGCAAGGGGGAGGATTGGGAAGAC
AATAGCAGGCATGCTGGGGATGCGGTGGGCTCTATGGCTTCTGAGGCGGAAAGAACCAGCTGGGGCTCTA
GGGGGTATCCCC
[124 nt withheld, positions 2183-2306]
C
[91 nt withheld, positions 2308-2398]
AGGGTGATGGTTCACGTACCTAGAAGTTCCTATTCCGAAGTTCCTATTCTCTAGAAAGTATAGGAACTTC
CTTGGCCAAAAAGCCTGAACTCACCGCGACGTCTGTCGAGAAGTTTCTGATCGAAAAGTTCGACAGCGTC
TCCGACCTGATGCAGCTCTCGGAGGGCGAAGAATCTCGTGCTTTCAGCTTCGATGTAGGAGGGCGTGGAT
ATGTCCTGCGGGTAAATAGCTGCGCCGATGGTTTCTACAAAGATCGTTATGTTTATCGGCACTTTGCATC
GGCCGCGCTCCCGATTCCGGAAGTGCTTGACATTGGGGAATTCAGCGAGAGCCTGACCTATTGCATCTCC
CGCCGTGCACAGGGTGTCACGTTGCAAGACCTGCCTGAAACCGAACTGCCCGCTGTTCTGCAGCCGGTCG
CGGAGGCCATGGATGCGATCGCTGCGGCCGATCTTAGCCAGACGAGCGGGTTCGGCCCATTCGGACCGCA
AGGAATCGGTCAATACACTACATGGCGTGATTTCATATGCGCGATTGCTGATCCCCATGTGTATCACTGG
CAAACTGTGATGGACGACACCGTCAGTGCGTCCGTCGCGCAGGCTCTCGATGAGCTGATGCTTTGGGCCG
AGGACTGCCCCGAAGTCCGGCACCTCGTGCACGCGGATTTCGGCTCCAACAATGTCCTGACGGACAATGG
CCGCATAACAGCGGTCATTGACTGGAGCGAGGCGATGTTCGGGGATTCCCAATACGAGGTCGCCAACATC
TTCTTCTGGAGGCCGTGGTTGGCTTGTATGGAGCAGCAGACGCGCTACTTCGAGCGGAGGCATCCGGAGC
TTGCAGGATCGCCGCGGCTCCGGGCGTATATGCTCCGCATTGGTCTTGACCAACTCTATCAGAGCTTGGT
TGACGGCAATTTCGATGATGCAGCTTGGGCGCAGGGTCGATGCGACGCAATCGTCCGATCCGGAGCCGGG
ACTGTCGGGCGTACACAAATCGCCCGCAGAAGCGCGGCCGTCTGGACCGATGGCTGTGTAGAAGTACTCG
CCGATAGTGGAAACCGACGCCCCAGCACTCGTCCGAGGGCAAAGGAATAGCACGTACTACGAGATTTCGA
TTCCACCGCCGCCTTCTATGAAAGGTTGGGCTTCGGAATCGTTTTCCGGGACGCCGGCTGGATGATCCTC
CAGCGCGGGGATCTCATGCTGGAGTTCTTCGCCCACCCCAACTTGTTTATTGCAGCTTATAATGGTTACA
AATAAAGCAATAGCATCACAAATTTCACAAATAAAGCATTTTTTTCACTGCATTCTAGTTGTGGTTTGTC
CAAACTCATCAATGTATCTTATCATGTCTGTATACCGTCGACCTCTAGCTAGAGCTTGGCGTAATCATGG
TCATAGCTGTTTCCTGTGTGAAATTGTTATCCGCTCACAATTCCACACAACATACGAGCCGGAAGCATAA
AGTGTAAAGCCTGGGGTGCCTAATGAGTGAGCTAACTCACATTAATTGCGTTGCGCTCACTGCCCGCTTT
CCAGTCGGGAAACCTGTCGTGCCAGCTGCATTAATGAATCGGCCAACGCGCGGGGAGAGGCGGTTTGCGT
ATTGGGCGCTCTTCCGCTTCCTCGCTCACTGACTCGCTGCGCTCGGTCGTTCGGCTGCGGCGAGCGGTAT
CAGCTCACTCAAAGGCGGTAATACGGTTATCCACAGAATCAGGGGATAACGCAGGAAAGAACATGTGAGC
AAAAGGCCAGCAAAAGGCCAGGAACCGTAAAAAGGCCGCGTTGCTGGCGTTTTTCCATAGGCTCCGCCCC
CCTGACGAGCATCACAAAAATCGACGCTCAAGTCAGAGGTGGCGAAACCCGACAGGACTATAAAGATACC
AGGCGTTTCCCCCTGGAAGCTCCCTCGTGCGCTCTCCTGTTCCGACCCTGCCGCTTACCGGATACCTGTC
CGCCTTTCTCCCTTCGGGAAGCGTGGCGCTTTCTCATAGCTCACGCTGTAGGTATCTCAGTTCGGTGTAG
GTCGTTCGCTCCAAGCTGGGCTGTGTGCACGAACCCCCCGTTCAGCCCGACCGCTGCGCCTTATCCGGTA
ACTATCGTCTTGAGTCCAACCCGGTAAGACACGACTTATCGCCACTGGCAGCAGCCACTGGTAACAGGAT
TAGCAGAGCGAGGTATGTAGGCGGTGCTACAGAGTTCTTGAAGTGGTGGCCTAACTACGGCTACACTAGA
AGAACAGTATTTGGTATCTGCGCTCTGCTGAAGCCAGTTACCTTCGGAAAAAGAGTTGGTAGCTCTTGAT
CCGGCAAACAAACCACCGCTGGTAGCGGTGGTTTTTTTGTTTGCAAGCAGCAGATTACGCGCAGAAAAAA
AGGATCTCAAGAAGATCCTTTGATCTTTTCTACGGGGTCTGACGCTCAGTGGAACGAAAACTCACGTTAA
GGGATTTTGGTCATGAGATTATCAAAAAGGATCTTCACCTAGATCCTTTTAAATTAAAAATGAAGTTTTA
AATCAATCTAAAGTATATATGAGTAAACTTGGTCTGACAGTTACCAATGCTTAATCAGTGAGGCACCTAT
CTCAGCGATCTGTCTATTTCGTTCATCCATAGTTGCCTGACTCCCCGTCGTGTAGATAACTACGATACGG
GAGGGCTTACCATCTGGCCCCAGTGCTGCAATGATACCGCGAGACCCACGCTCACCGGCTCCAGATTTAT
CAGCAATAAACCAGCCAGCCGGAAGGGCCGAGCGCAGAAGTGGTCCTGCAACTTTATCCGCCTCCATCCA
GTCTATTAATTGTTGCCGGGAAGCTAGAGTAAGTAGTTCGCCAGTTAATAGTTTGCGCAACGTTGTTGCC
ATTGCTACAGGCATCGTGGTGTCACGCTCGTCGTTTGGTATGGCTTCATTCAGCTCCGGTTCCCAACGAT
CAAGGCGAGTTACATGATCCCCCATGTTGTGCAAAAAAGCGGTTAGCTCCTTCGGTCCTCCGATCGTTGT
CAGAAGTAAGTTGGCCGCAGTGTTATCACTCATGGTTATGGCAGCACTGCATAATTCTCTTACTGTCATG
CCATCCGTAAGATGCTTTTCTGTGACTGGTGAGTACTCAACCAAGTCATTCTGAGAATAGTGTATGCGGC
GACCGAGTTGCTCTTGCCCGGCGTCAATACGGGATAATACCGCGCCACATAGCAGAACTTTAAAAGTGCT
CATCATTGGAAAACGTTCTTCGGGGCGAAAACTCTCAAGGATCTTACCGCTGTTGAGATCCAGTTCGATG
TAACCCACTCGTGCACCCAACTGATCTTCAGCATCTTTTACTTTCACCAGCGTTTCTGGGTGAGCAAAAA
CAGGAAGGCAAAATGCCGCAAAAAAGGGAATAAGGGCGACACGGAAATGTTGAATACTCATACTCTTCCT
TTTTCAATATTATTGAAGCATTTATCAGGGTTATTGTCTCATGAGCGGATACATATTTGAATGTATTTAG
AAAAATAAACAAATAGGGGTTCCGCGCACATTTCCCCGAAAAGTGCCACCTGACGTC
