>Addgene plasmid #63111 | Frt-V5-hspB10 | addgene partial sequence | sequence record 106920 | CMV-F 5'-CGCAAATGGGCGGTAGGCGTG-3'
GATAGAGATCTCCCTATCAGTGATAGAGATCGTCGACGAGCTCGTTTAGTGAACCGTCAGATCGCCTGGA
GACGCCATCCACGCTGTTTTGACCTCCATAGAAGACACCGGGACCGATCCAGCCTCCGGACTCTAGCGTT
TAAACTTAAGCTTGAATTCACCATGGGTAAGCCTATCCCTAACCCTCTCCTCGGTCTCGATTCTACGGGA
TCCAAAACCTCGAGAACCATGGCTGCACTGAGTTGTCTCTTGGACAGTGTCAGAAGGGACATAAAGAAGG
TGGACAGAGAACTAAGGCAACTGAGATGCATCGACGAATTTAGCACACGGTGCCTGTGCGACTTGTATAT
GCACCCCTATTGCTGCTGTGACTTGCACCCATATCCGTACTGCTTGTGCTATTCCAAGCGATCACGCTCT
TGCGGCCTGTGTGATCTCTACCCATGTTGCCTGTGTGATTATAAGCTTTACTGTCTGCGACCATCTCTCA
GAAGTTTGGAGAGGAAAGCCATCAGAGCCATAGAAGATGAGAAGCGAGAGCTTGCCAAACTGAGAAGAAC
AACAAATAGAATTCTGGCTTCCTCCTGCTGTAGCAGTAACATTTTAGGATCGGTGAATGTATGCGGTTTT
GAACCCGATCAAGTCAAAGTTCGAGTGAAGGATGGAAAGGTATGTGTGTCGGCTGAGCGGGAGAACAGGT
ACGACTGCCTTGGATCGAAAAAGTACAGCTACATGAACATCTGCAAAGAGTTCAGCTTGCCGCCCTGTGT
GGATGAGAAGGATGTAACATACTCCTATGGGCTCGGCAGCTGTGTCAAGATCGAGTCTCCTTGCTACCCT
TGCACTTCTCCTTGCAGCCCGTGCAGCCCGTGCAACC
