>Addgene plasmid #63111 | Frt-V5-hspB10 | addgene partial sequence | sequence record 107323 | BGH-rev 5'-TAGAAGGCACAGTCGAGG-3'
ATTTTGGCGCGTTGGCTGGAGTAACTGACTTCTATTAAGTAATGGGTTCCTATGCGCACTTTACAAAATC
ATCTTCCTACAGGAAAATCGGCTTCCACAGGGATAACACGGGTTGCAAGGATCATATGGGCTGCACGGGT
TGCAGGGGCTGCAGGGGTTGCAGGGGTTGCACGGGCTGCACGGGCTGCAAGGAGAAGTGCAAGGGTAGCA
AGGAGACTCGATCTTGACACAGCTGCCGAGCCCATAGGAGTATGTTACATCCTTCTCATCCACACAGGGC
GGCAAGCTGAACTCTTTGCAGATGTTCATGTAGCTGTACTTTTTCGATCCAAGGCAGTCGTACCTGTTCT
CCCGCTCAGCCGACACACATACCTTTCCATCCTTCACTCGAACTTTGACTTGATCGGGTTCAAAACCGCA
TACATTCACCGATCCTAAAATGTTACTGCTACAGCAGGAGGAAGCCAGAATTCTATTTGTTGTTCTTCTC
AGTTTGGCAAGCTCTCGCTTCTCATCTTCTATGGCTCTGATGGCTTTCCTCTCCAAACTTCTGAGAGATG
GTCGCAGACAGTAAAGCTTATAATCACACAGGCAACATGGGTAGAGATCACACAGGCCGCAAGAGCGTGA
TCGCTTGGAATAGCACAAGCAGTACGGATATGGGTGCAAGTCACAGCAGCAATAGGGGTGCATATACAAG
TCGCACAGGCACCGTGTGCTAAATTCGTCGATGCATCTCAGTTGCCTTAGTTCTCTGTCCACCTTCTTTA
TGTCCCTTCTGACACTGTCCAAGAGACAACTCAGTGCAGCCATGGTTCTCGAGGTTTTGGATCCCGTAGA
ATCGAGACCGAGGAGAGGGTTAGG
